>Addgene plasmid #117542 | pICSL11023 | addgene full sequence | sequence record 228061 | Addgene NGS Result
TCTGTGAAGACAAGCAAGAATTCAAGCTTGGAGGTCAACATGGTGGAGCACGACACTCTGGTCTACTCCA
AAAATGTCAAAGATACAGTCTCAGAAGATCAAAGGGCTATTGAGACTTTTCAACAAAGGATAATTTCGGG
AAACCTCCTCGGATTCCATTGCCCAGCTATCTGTCACTTCATCGAAAGGACAGTAGAAAAGGAAGGTGGC
TCCTACAAATGCCATCATTGCGATAAAGGAAAGGCTATCATTCAAGATCTCTCTGCCGACAGTGGTCCCA
AAGATGGACCCCCACCCACGAGGAGCATCGTGGAAAAAGAAGAGGTTCCAACCACGTCTACAAAGCAAGT
GGATTGATGTGATAACATGGTGGAGCACGACACTCTGGTCTACTCCAAAAATGTCAAAGATACAGTCTCA
GAAGATCAAAGGGCTATTGAGACTTTTCAACAAAGGATAATTTCGGGAAACCTCCTCGGATTCCATTGCC
CAGCTATCTGTCACTTCATCGAAAGGACAGTAGAAAAGGAAGGTGGCTCCTACAAATGCCATCATTGCGA
TAAAGGAAAGGCTATCATTCAAGATCTCTCTGCCGACAGTGGTCCCAAAGATGGACCCCCACCCACGAGG
AGCATCGTGGAAAAAGAAGAGGTTCCAACCACGTCTACAAAGCAAGTGGATTGATGTGACATCTCCACTG
ACGTAAGGGATGACGCACAATCCCACTATCCTTCGCAAGACCCTTCCTCTATATAAGGAAGTTCATTTCA
TTTGGAGAGGACACGCTCGAGTATAAGAGCTCATTTTTACAACAATTACCAACAACAACAAACAACAAAC
AACATTACAATTACATTTACAATTATCGATACAATGGACAAGAAGTACTCCATTGGGCTCGATATCGGCA
CAAACAGCGTCGGCTGGGCCGTCATTACGGACGAGTACAAGGTGCCGAGCAAAAAATTCAAAGTTCTGGG
CAATACCGATCGCCACAGCATAAAGAAGAACCTCATTGGCGCCCTCCTGTTCGACTCCGGGGAGACGGCC
GAAGCCACGCGGCTCAAAAGAACAGCACGGCGCAGATATACCCGCAGAAAGAATCGGATCTGCTACCTGC
AGGAGATCTTTAGTAATGAGATGGCTAAGGTGGATGACTCTTTCTTCCATAGGCTGGAGGAGTCCTTTTT
GGTGGAGGAGGATAAAAAGCACGAGCGCCACCCAATCTTTGGCAATATCGTGGACGAGGTGGCGTACCAT
GAAAAGTACCCAACCATATATCATCTGAGGAAGAAGCTTGTAGACAGTACTGATAAGGCTGACTTGCGGT
TGATCTATCTCGCGCTGGCGCATATGATCAAATTTCGGGGACACTTCCTCATCGAGGGGGACCTGAACCC
AGACAACAGCGATGTCGACAAACTCTTTATCCAACTGGTTCAGACTTACAATCAGCTTTTCGAAGAGAAC
CCGATCAACGCATCCGGAGTTGACGCCAAAGCAATCCTGAGCGCTAGGCTGTCCAAATCCCGGCGGCTCG
AAAACCTCATCGCACAGCTCCCTGGGGAGAAGAAGAACGGCCTGTTTGGTAATCTTATCGCCCTGTCACT
CGGGCTGACCCCCAACTTTAAATCTAACTTCGACCTGGCCGAAGATGCCAAGCTTCAACTGAGCAAAGAC
ACCTACGATGATGATCTCGACAATCTGCTGGCCCAGATCGGCGACCAGTACGCAGACCTTTTTTTGGCGG
CAAAGAACCTGTCAGACGCCATTCTGCTGAGTGATATTCTGCGAGTGAACACGGAGATCACCAAAGCTCC
GCTGAGCGCTAGTATGATCAAGCGCTATGATGAGCACCACCAAGACTTGACTTTGCTGAAGGCCCTTGTC
AGACAGCAACTGCCTGAGAAGTACAAGGAAATTTTCTTCGATCAGTCTAAAAATGGCTACGCCGGATACA
TTGACGGCGGAGCAAGCCAGGAGGAATTTTACAAATTTATTAAGCCCATCTTGGAAAAAATGGACGGCAC
CGAGGAGCTGCTGGTAAAGCTTAACAGAGAAGATCTGTTGCGCAAACAGCGCACTTTCGACAATGGAAGC
ATCCCCCACCAGATTCACCTGGGCGAACTGCACGCTATCCTCAGGCGGCAAGAGGATTTCTACCCCTTTT
TGAAAGATAACAGGGAAAAGATTGAGAAAATCCTCACATTTCGGATACCCTACTATGTAGGCCCCCTCGC
CCGGGGAAATTCCAGATTCGCGTGGATGACTCGCAAATCAGAAGAGACTATCACTCCCTGGAACTTCGAG
GAAGTCGTGGATAAGGGGGCCTCTGCCCAGTCCTTCATCGAAAGGATGACTAACTTTGATAAAAATCTGC
CTAACGAAAAGGTGCTTCCTAAACACTCTCTGCTGTACGAGTACTTCACAGTTTATAACGAGCTCACCAA
GGTCAAATACGTCACAGAAGGGATGAGAAAGCCAGCATTCCTGTCTGGAGAGCAGAAGAAAGCTATCGTG
GACCTCCTCTTCAAGACGAACCGGAAAGTTACCGTGAAACAGCTCAAAGAAGATTATTTCAAAAAGATTG
AATGTTTCGACTCTGTTGAAATCAGCGGAGTGGAGGATCGCTTCAACGCATCCCTGGGAACGTATCACGA
TCTCCTGAAAATCATTAAAGACAAGGACTTCCTGGACAATGAGGAGAACGAGGACATTCTTGAGGACATT
GTCCTCACCCTTACGTTGTTTGAAGATAGGGAGATGATTGAAGAACGCTTGAAAACTTACGCTCATCTCT
TCGACGACAAAGTCATGAAACAGCTCAAGAGGCGCCGATATACAGGATGGGGGCGGCTGTCAAGAAAACT
GATCAATGGGATCCGAGACAAGCAGAGTGGAAAGACAATCCTGGATTTTCTTAAGTCCGATGGATTTGCC
AACCGGAACTTCATGCAGTTGATCCATGATGACTCTCTCACCTTTAAGGAGGACATCCAGAAAGCACAAG
TTTCTGGCCAGGGGGACAGTCTCCACGAGCACATCGCTAATCTTGCAGGTAGCCCAGCTATCAAAAAGGG
AATACTGCAGACCGTTAAGGTCGTGGATGAACTCGTCAAAGTAATGGGAAGGCATAAGCCCGAGAATATC
GTTATCGAGATGGCCCGAGAGAACCAAACTACCCAGAAGGGACAGAAGAACAGTAGGGAAAGGATGAAGA
GGATTGAAGAGGGTATAAAAGAACTGGGGTCCCAAATCCTTAAGGAACACCCAGTTGAAAACACCCAGCT
TCAGAATGAGAAGCTCTACCTGTACTACCTGCAGAACGGCAGGGACATGTACGTGGATCAGGAACTGGAC
ATCAATCGGCTCTCCGACTACGACGTGGATCATATCGTGCCCCAGTCTTTTCTCAAAGATGATTCTATTG
ATAATAAAGTGTTGACAAGATCCGATAAAAATAGAGGGAAGAGTGATAACGTCCCCTCAGAAGAAGTTGT
CAAGAAAATGAAAAATTATTGGCGGCAGCTGCTGAACGCCAAACTGATCACACAACGGAAGTTCGATAAT
CTGACTAAGGCTGAACGAGGTGGCCTGTCTGAGTTGGATAAAGCCGGCTTCATCAAAAGGCAGCTTGTTG
AGACACGCCAGATCACCAAGCACGTGGCCCAAATTCTCGATTCACGCATGAACACCAAGTACGATGAAAA
TGACAAACTGATTCGAGAGGTGAAAGTTATTACTCTGAAGTCTAAGCTGGTTTCAGATTTCAGAAAGGAC
TTTCAGTTTTATAAGGTGAGAGAGATCAACAATTACCACCATGCGCATGATGCCTACCTGAATGCAGTGG
TAGGCACTGCACTTATCAAAAAATATCCCAAGCTTGAATCTGAATTTGTTTACGGAGACTATAAAGTGTA
CGATGTTAGGAAAATGATCGCAAAGTCTGAGCAGGAAATAGGCAAGGCCACCGCTAAGTACTTCTTTTAC
AGCAATATTATGAATTTTTTCAAGACCGAGATTACACTGGCCAATGGAGAGATTCGGAAGCGACCACTTA
TCGAAACAAACGGAGAAACAGGAGAAATCGTGTGGGACAAGGGTAGGGATTTCGCGACAGTCCGGAAGGT
CCTGTCCATGCCGCAGGTGAACATCGTTAAAAAGACCGAAGTACAGACCGGAGGCTTCTCCAAGGAAAGT
ATCCTCCCGAAAAGGAACAGCGACAAGCTGATCGCACGCAAAAAAGATTGGGACCCCAAGAAATACGGCG
GATTCGATTCTCCTACAGTCGCTTACAGTGTACTGGTTGTGGCCAAAGTGGAGAAAGGGAAGTCTAAAAA
ACTCAAAAGCGTCAAGGAACTGCTGGGCATCACAATCATGGAGCGATCAAGCTTCGAAAAAAACCCCATC
GACTTTCTCGAGGCGAAAGGATATAAAGAGGTCAAAAAAGACCTCATCATTAAGCTTCCCAAGTACTCTC
TCTTTGAGCTTGAAAACGGCCGGAAACGAATGCTCGCTAGTGCGGGCGAGCTGCAGAAAGGTAACGAGCT
GGCACTGCCCTCTAAATACGTTAATTTCTTGTATCTGGCCAGCCACTATGAAAAGCTCAAAGGATCTCCC
GAAGATAATGAGCAGAAGCAGCTGTTCGTGGAACAACACAAACACTACCTTGATGAGATCATCGAGCAAA
TAAGCGAATTCTCCAAAAGAGTGATCCTCGCCGACGCTAACCTCGATAAGGTGCTTTCTGCTTACAATAA
GCACAGGGATAAGCCCATCAGGGAGCAGGCAGAAAACATTATCCACTTGTTTACTCTGACCAACTTGGGC
GCGCCTGCAGCCTTCAAGTACTTCGACACCACCATAGACAGAAAGCGGTACACCTCTACAAAGGAGGTCC
TGGACGCCACACTGATTCATCAGTCAATTACGGGGCTCTATGAAACAAGAATCGACCTCTCTCAGCTCGG
TGGAGACAGCAGGGCTGACCCCAAGAAGAAGAGGAAGGTGGGTTCGATGGTGAGCAAGGGCGAGGAGCTG
TTCACCGGGGTGGTGCCCATCCTGGTCGAGCTGGACGGCGACGTAAACGGCCACAAGTTCAGCGTGTCCG
GCGAGGGCGAGGGCGATGCCACCTACGGCAAGCTGACCCTGAAGTTCATCTGCACCACCGGCAAGCTGCC
CGTGCCCTGGCCCACCCTCGTGACCACCTTCGGCTACGGCCTGCAGTGCTTCGCCCGCTACCCCGACCAC
ATGAAGCAGCACGACTTCTTCAAGTCCGCCATGCCCGAAGGCTACGTCCAGGAGCGCACCATCTTCTTCA
AGGACGACGGCAACTACAAGACCCGCGCCGAGGTGAAGTTCGAGGGCGACACCCTGGTGAACCGCATCGA
GCTGAAGGGCATCGACTTCAAGGAGGACGGCAACATCCTGGGGCACAAGCTGGAGTACAACTACAACAGC
CACAACGTCTATATCATGGCCGACAAGCAGAAGAACGGCATCAAGGTGAACTTCAAGATCCGCCACAACA
TCGAGGACGGCAGCGTGCAGCTCGCCGACCACTACCAGCAGAACACCCCCATCGGCGACGGCCCCGTGCT
GCTGCCCGACAACCACTACCTGAGCTACCAGTCCGCCCTGAGCAAAGACCCCAACGAGAAGCGCGATCAC
ATGGTCCTGCTGGAGTTCGTGACCGCCGCCGGGATCACTCTCGGCATGGACGAGCTGTACAAGTGAGCTT
GTCAAGCAGATCGTTCAAACATTTGGCAATAAAGTTTCTTAAGATTGAATCCTGTTGCCGGTCTTGCGAT
GATTATCATATAATTTCTGTTGAATTACGTTAAGCATGTAATAATTAACATGTAATGCATGACGTTATTT
ATGAGATGGGTTTTTATGATTAGAGTCCCGCAATTATACATTTAATACGCGATAGAAAACAAAATATAGC
GCGCAAACTAGGATAAATTATCGCGCGCGGTGTCATCTATGTTACTAGATCGACGCTACTATTGTCTTCT
GCACGAAGTGGTTTAAACTATCAGTGTTTGACAGGATATATTGGCGGGTAAACCTAAGAGAAAAGAGCGT
TTATTAGAATAATCGGATATTTAAAAGGGCGTGAAAAGGTTTATCCGTTCGTCCATTTGTATGTGCATGC
CAACCACAGGGTTCCCCAGATCAGGCGCTGGCTGCTGAACCCCCAGCCGGAACTGACCCCACAAGGCCCT
AGCGTTTGCAATGCACCAGGTCATCATTGACCCAGGCGTGTTCCACCAGGCCGCTGCCTCGCAACTCTTC
GCAGGCTTCGCCGACCTGCTCGCGCCACTTCTTCACGCGGGTGGAATCCGATCCGCACATGAGGCGGAAG
GTTTCCAGCTTGAGCGGGTACGGCTCCCGGTGCGAGCTGAAATAGTCGAACATCCGTCGGGCCGTCGGCG
ACAGCTTGCGGTACTTCTCCCATATGAATTTCGTGTAGTGGTCGCCAGCAAACAGCACGACGATTTCCTC
GTCGATCAGGACCTGGCAACGGGACGTTTTCTTGCCACGGTCCAGGACGCGGAAGCGGTGCAGCAGCGAC
ACCGATTCCAGGTGCCCAACGCGGTCGGACGTGAAGCCCATCGCCGTCGCCTGTAGGCGCGACAGGCATT
CCTCGGCCTTCGTGTAATACCGGCCATTGATCGACCAGCCCAGGTCCTGGCAAAGCTCGTAGAACGTGAA
GGTGATCGGCTCGCCGATAGGGGTGCGCTTCGCGTACTCCAACACCTGCTGCCACACCAGTTCGTCATCG
TCGGCCCGCAGCTCGACGCCGGTGTAGGTGATCTTCACGTCCTTGTTGACGTGGAAAATGACCTTGTTTT
GCAGCGCCTCGCGCGGGATTTTCTTGTTGCGCGTGGTGAACAGGGCAGAGCGGGCCGTGTCGTTTGGCAT
CGCTCGCATCGTGTCCGGCCACGGCGCAATATCGAACAAGGAAAGCTGCATTTCCTTGATCTGCTGCTTC
GTGTGTTTCAGCAACGCGGCCTGCTTGGCCTCGCTGACCTGTTTTGCCAGGTCCTCGCCGGCGGTTTTTC
GCTTCTTGGTCGTCATAGTTCCTCGCGTGTCGATGGTCATCGACTTCGCCAAACCTGCCGCCTCCTGTTC
AAGACGACGCGAACGCTCCACGGCGGCCGATGGCGCGGGCAGGGCAGGGGGAGCCAGTTGCACGCTGTCG
CGCTCGATCTTGGCCGTAGCTTGCTGGACCATCGAGCCGACGGACTGGAAGGTTTCGCGGGGCGCACGCA
TGACGGTGCGGCTTGCGATGGTTTCGGCATCCTCGGCGGAAAACCCCGCGTCGATCAGTTCTTGCCTGTA
TGCCTTCCGGTCAAACGTCCGATTCATTCACCCTCCTTGCGGGATTGCCCCGACTCACGCCGGGGCAATG
TGCCCTTATTCCTGATTTGACCCGCCTGGTGCCTTGGTGTCCAGATAATCCACCTTATCGGCAATGAAGT
CGGTCCCGTAGACCGTCTGGCCGTCCTTCTCGTACTTGGTATTCCGAATCTTGCCCTGCACGAATACCAG
CGACCCCTTGCCCAAATACTTGCCGTGGGCCTCGGCCTGAGAGCCAAAACACTTGATGCGGAAGAAGTCG
GTGCGCTCCTGCTTGTCGCCGGCATCGTTGCGCCACATCTAGGATCTGCCAGGAACCGTAAAAAGGCCGC
GTTGCTGGCGTTTTTCCATAGGCTCCGCCCCCCTGACGAGCATCACAAAAATCGACGCTCAAGTCAGAGG
TGGCGAAACCCGACAGGACTATAAAGATACCAGGCGTTTCCCCCTGGAAGCTCCCTCGTGCGCTCTCCTG
TTCCGACCCTGCCGCTTACCGGATACCTGTCCGCCTTTCTCCCTTCGGGAAGCGTGGCGCTTTCTCATAG
CTCACGCTGTAGGTATCTCAGTTCGGTGTAGGTCGTTCGCTCCAAGCTGGGCTGTGTGCACGAACCCCCC
GTTCAGCCCGACCGCTGCGCCTTATCCGGTAACTATCGTCTTGAGTCCAACCCGGTAAGACACGACTTAT
CGCCACTGGCAGCAGCCACTGGTAACAGGATTAGCAGAGCGAGGTATGTAGGCGGTGCTACAGAGTTCTT
GAAGTGGTGGCCTAACTACGGCTACACTAGAAGAACAGTATTTGGTATCTGCGCTCTGCTGAAGCCAGTT
ACCTTCGGAAAAAGAGTTGGTAGCTCTTGATCCGGCAAACAAACCACCGCTGGTAGCGGTGGTTTTTTTG
TTTGCAAGCAGCAGATTACGCGCAGAAAAAAAGGATCTCAAGAAGATCCTTTGATCTTTTCTACGGGGTC
TGACGCTCAGTGGAACGAAAACTCACGTTAAGGGATTTTGGTCATGAGATTATCAAAAAGGATCTTCACC
TAGATCCTTTTAAATTAAAAATGAAGTTTTAAATCAATCTAAAGTATATATGAGTAAACTTGGTCTGACA
GTTACCAATGCTTAATCAGTGAGGCACCTATCTCAGCGATCTGTCTATTTCGTTCATCCATAGTTGCCTG
ACTCCCCGTCGTGTAGATAACTACGATACGGGAGGGCTTACCATCTGGCCCCAGTGCTGCAATGATACCG
CGAGAACCACGCTCACCGGCTCCAGATTTATCAGCAATAAACCAGCCAGCCGGAAGGGCCGAGCGCAGAA
GTGGTCCTGCAACTTTATCCGCCTCCATCCAGTCTATTAATTGTTGCCGGGAAGCTAGAGTAAGTAGTTC
GCCAGTTAATAGTTTGCGCAACGTTGTTGCCATTGCTACAGGCATCGTGGTGTCACGCTCGTCGTTTGGT
ATGGCTTCATTCAGCTCCGGTTCCCAACGATCAAGGCGAGTTACATGATCCCCCATGTTGTGCAAAAAAG
CGGTTAGCTCCTTCGGTCCTCCGATCGTTGTCAGAAGTAAGTTGGCCGCAGTGTTATCACTCATGGTTAT
GGCAGCACTGCATAATTCTCTTACTGTCATGCCATCCGTAAGATGCTTTTCTGTGACTGGTGAGTACTCA
ACCAAGTCATTCTGAGAATAGTGTATGCGGCGACCGAGTTGCTCTTGCCCGGCGTCAATACGGGATAATA
CCGCGCCACATAGCAGAACTTTAAAAGTGCTCATCATTGGAAAACGTTCTTCGGGGCGAAAACTCTCAAG
GATCTTACCGCTGTTGAGATCCAGTTCGATGTAACCCACTCGTGCACCCAACTGATCTTCAGCATCTTTT
ACTTTCACCAGCGTTTCTGGGTGAGCAAAAACAGGAAGGCAAAATGCCGCAAAAAAGGGAATAAGGGCGA
CACGGAAATGTTGAATACTCATACTCTTCCTTTTTCAATATTATTGAAGCATTTATCAAGGTTATTGTCT
CATGAGCGGATACATATTTGAATGTATTTAGAAAAATAAACAAATAGGGGTTCCGCGCACGAATTGGCCA
GCGCTGCCATTTTTGGGGTGAGGCCGTTCGCGGCCGAGGGGCGCAGCCCCTGGGGGGATGGGAGGCCCGC
GTTAGCGGGCCGGGAGGGTTCGAGAAGGGGGGGCACCCCCCTTCGGCGTGCGCGGTCACGCGCACAGGGC
GCAGCCCTGGTTAAAAACAAGGTTTATAAATATTGGTTTAAAAGCAGGTTAAAAGACAGGTTAGCGGTGG
CCGAAAAACGGGCGGAAACCCTTGCAAATGCTGGATTTTCTGCCTGTGGACAGCCCCTCAAATGTCAATA
GGTGCGCCCCTCATCTGTCAGCACTCTGCCCCTCAAGTGTCAAGGATCGCGCCCCTCATCTGTCAGTAGT
CGCGCCCCTCAAGTGTCAATACCGCAGGGCACTTATCCCCAGGCTTGTCCACATCATCTGTGGGAAACTC
GCGTAAAATCAGGCGTTTTCGCCGATTTGCGAGGCTGGCCAGCTCCACGTCGCCGGCCGAAATCGAGCCT
GCCCCTCATCTGTCAACGCCGCGCCGGGTGAGTCGGCCCCTCAAGTGTCAACGTCCGCCCCTCATCTGTC
AGTGAGGGCCAAGTTTTCCGCGAGGTATCCACAACGCCGGCGGCCGCGGTGTCTCGCACACGGCTTCGAC
GGCGTTTCTGGCGCGTTTGCAGGGCCATAGACGGCCGCCAGCCCAGCGGCGAGGGCAACCAGCCCGGTGA
GCGTCGCAAAGGAGATCCTGATCTGACTGATGGGCTGCCTGTATCGAGTGGTGATTTTGTGCCGAGCTGC
CGGTCGGGGAGCTGTTGGCTGGCTGGTGGCAGGATATATTGTGGTGTAAACAAATTGACGCTTAGACAAC
TTAATAACACATTGCGGACGTTTTTAATGTACTGGGGTGGATGCAGTGGGCCCCAC
Features (pLannotate 1.2.2; 13 found; start..end, strand, type, name):
    111..787     +  promoter       CaMV 35S promoter (enhanced): cauliflower mosaic virus 35S promoter with a duplicated enhancer region
    812..865     +  misc_feature   TMV Ω: translational enhancer from the tobacco mosaic virus 5'-leader sequence (Gallie et al., 1988)
    874..4977    +  CDS            cas9: CAS9_STRP1 - Also known as csn1 From Streptococcus pyogenes serotype M1.
   5017..5733    +  CDS            EYFP: EYFP is a basic (constitutively fluorescent) green/yellow fluorescent protein published in 1996, derived from Aequorea victoria. It is reported to be a very rapidly-maturing weak dimer with high acid sensitivity.
   5749..6001    +  terminator     NOS terminator: nopaline synthase terminator and poly(A) signal
   6049..6073    +  misc_feature   RB T-DNA repeat: right border repeat from nopaline C58 T-DNA
   6185..6205    -  CDS            TetR (fragment): tetracycline resistance regulatory protein; tetR
   6232..7377    -  CDS            trfA: TRFA_ECOLX - Experimental evidence at protein level: Swiss-Prot protein existence level 1. Also involved in plasmid copy number control, promoting intermolecular coupling of protein bound iterons at oriV, which inhibits replication initiation. From Escherichia coli.
   7713..8301    -  rep_origin     ori: high-copy-number ColE1/pMB1/pBR322/pUC origin of replication
   8472..9332    -  CDS            AmpR: β-lactamase; bla; confers resistance to ampicillin, carbenicillin, and related antibiotics
   9333..9437    -  promoter       AmpR promoter: bla
   9524..10155   -  rep_origin     oriV: incP origin of replication
  10247..10271   +  misc_feature   LB T-DNA repeat: left border repeat from nopaline C58 T-DNA
