[The description below was written by a language model from this plasmid's Addgene catalogue record and pLannotate feature annotations shown in this document.]
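Description:
pICSL11023 is a Level 1 Golden Gate (MoClo-style) plant expression cassette built in the pICH47742 acceptor backbone, designed to express Cas9 in dicotyledonous plants. The sequenced plasmid is about 10.3 kb. It is maintained in E. coli through a high-copy ColE1/pUC-type origin with ampicillin selection (AmpR under its own bla promoter). The backbone also carries the broad-host-range incP oriV together with the trfA replication initiator gene, which allow replication in Agrobacterium, plus a small tetR remnant. Nopaline-type left and right T-DNA border repeats flank the cassette, so the transcription unit lies within a transferable T-DNA region.

The payload was assembled from four standard Level 0 parts by BsaI-based Golden Gate cloning, which destroyed the BsaI sites. A cauliflower mosaic virus 35S promoter with a duplicated enhancer provides strong constitutive transcription and is followed by the tobacco mosaic virus Ω leader, a 5'UTR translational enhancer. This drives a Streptococcus pyogenes Cas9 coding sequence (the part named SpCas9-h) supplied without a stop codon, so it reads through into a C-terminal YFP tag (annotated as EYFP). The nopaline synthase terminator provides the 3'UTR and polyadenylation signal. The fluorescent fusion allows nuclease expression and localisation to be monitored in plant cells.

The cassette carries no guide RNA unit or plant selectable marker. As a Level 1 module, it is typically combined with such units in a higher-level multigene assembly, although the record does not describe specific downstream constructs. It belongs to a toolkit used to compare the efficiency and specificity of Cas nucleases for plant genome engineering.
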