Addgene plasmid #117542: pICSL11023
Purpose: Level 1 Golden Gate Cassette: Cas9 expression cassette for dicotyledonous plants
Depositing lab: Nicola Patron. Depositing organization: Earlham Institute. Publication: Comparison of efficiency and specificity of CRISPR-associated (Cas) nucleases in plants: An expanded toolkit for precision genome engineering. Raitskin O, Schudoma C, West A, Patron NJ. PLoS One. 2019 Feb 27;14(2):e0211598. doi: 10.1371/journal.pone.0211598. eCollection 2019. PubMed 30811422.
Backbone
  Vector backbone: pICH47742
  Vector type: Plant Expression
Growth in bacteria
  Bacterial resistance: Ampicillin, 100 μg/mL
  Growth temperature: 37°C
  Growth strain: DH5alpha
  Copy number: High Copy
Gene/Insert
  Gene/Insert name: 2x35S+5'UTR OMEGA (pICH51288) + SpCas9-h (no stop codon)(pICSL90005) + YFP (pICSL50005)+ Nos (pICH41421)
  Species: Synthetic
  Promoter: 2x35S_OMEGA(pICH51288)
  Cloning method: Restriction Enzyme; 5′ cloning site BsaI (destroyed during cloning); 3′ cloning site BsaI (destroyed during cloning)
Terms and licenses: Academic/Nonprofit Terms; Industry Terms: Not Available to Industry
Depositor comments: Promoter/5'UTR: 2x35S+5'UTR OMEGA (pICH51288) +CDS: SpCas9-h (no stop codon)(pICSL90005) +c-terminal tag: YFP (pICSL50005)+ 3'UTR/terminator: Nos (pICH41421) Please visit https://www.biorxiv.org/content/early/2018/09/20/422766 for BioRxiv preprint
How to cite: pICSL11023 was a gift from Nicola Patron (Addgene plasmid # 117542 ; http://n2t.net/addgene:117542 ; RRID:Addgene_117542)
